>Addgene plasmid #212721 | pET15b-His6-CUbo(K48R)-GFP | addgene full sequence | sequence record 418833 | Addgene NGS Result
TTCTTGAAGACGAAAGGGCCTCGTGATACGCCTATTTTTATAGGTTAATGTCATGATAATAATGGTTTCT
TAGACGTCAGGTGGCACTTTTCGGGGAAATGTGCGCGGAACCCCTATTTGTTTATTTTTCTAAATACATT
CAAATATGTATCCGCTCATGAGACAATAACCCTGATAAATGCTTCAATAATATTGAAAAAGGAAGAGTAT
GAGTATTCAACATTTCCGTGTCGCCCTTATTCCCTTTTTTGCGGCATTTTGCCTTCCTGTTTTTGCTCAC
CCAGAAACGCTGGTGAAAGTAAAAGATGCTGAAGATCAGTTGGGTGCACGAGTGGGTTACATCGAACTGG
ATCTCAACAGCGGTAAGATCCTTGAGAGTTTTCGCCCCGAAGAACGTTTTCCAATGATGAGCACTTTTAA
AGTTCTGCTATGTGGCGCGGTATTATCCCGTGTTGACGCCGGGCAAGAGCAACTCGGTCGCCGCATACAC
TATTCTCAGAATGACTTGGTTGAGTACTCACCAGTCACAGAAAAGCATCTTACGGATGGCATGACAGTAA
GAGAATTATGCAGTGCTGCCATAACCATGAGTGATAACACTGCGGCCAACTTACTTCTGACAACGATCGG
AGGACCGAAGGAGCTAACCGCTTTTTTGCACAACATGGGGGATCATGTAACTCGCCTTGATCGTTGGGAA
CCGGAGCTGAATGAAGCCATACCAAACGACGAGCGTGACACCACGATGCCTGCAGCAATGGCAACAACGT
TGCGCAAACTATTAACTGGCGAACTACTTACTCTAGCTTCCCGGCAACAATTAATAGACTGGATGGAGGC
GGATAAAGTTGCAGGACCACTTCTGCGCTCGGCCCTTCCGGCTGGCTGGTTTATTGCTGATAAATCTGGA
GCCGATGAGCGTGGGTCTCGCGGTATCATTGCAGCACTGGGGCCAGATGGTAAGCCCTCCCGTATCGTAG
TTATCTACACGACGGGGAGTCAGGCAACTATGGATGAACGAAATAGACAGATCGCTGAGATAGGTGCCTC
ACTGATTAAGCATTGGTAACTGTCAGACCAAGTTTACTCATATATACTTTAGATTGATTTAAAACTTCAT
TTTTAATTTAAAAGGATCTAGGTGAAGATCCTTTTTGATAATCTCATGACCAAAATCCCTTAACGTGAGT
TTTCGTTCCACTGAGCGTCAGACCCCGTAGAAAAGATCAAAGGATCTTCTTGAGATCCTTTTTTTCTGCG
CGTAATCTGCTGCTTGCAAACAAAAAAACCACCGCTACCAGCGGTGGTTTGTTTGCCGGATCAAGAGCTA
CCAACTCTTTTTCCGAAGGTAACTGGCTTCAGCAGAGCGCAGATACCAAATACTGTCCTTCTAGTGTAGC
CGTAGTTAGGCCACCACTTCAAGAACTCTGTAGCACCGCCTACATACCTCGCTCTGCTAATCCTGTTACC
AGTGGCTGCTGCCAGTGGCGATAAGTCGTGTCTTACCGGGTTGGACTCAAGACGATAGTTACCGGATAAG
GCGCAGCGGTCGGGCTGAACGGGGGGTTCGTGCACACAGCCCAGCTTGGAGCGAACGACCTACACCGAAC
TGAGATACCTACAGCGTGAGCTATGAGAAAGCGCCACGCTTCCCGAAGGGAGAAAGGCGGACAGGTATCC
GGTAAGCGGCAGGGTCGGAACAGGAGAGCGCACGAGGGAGCTTCCAGGGGGAAACGCCTGGTATCTTTAT
AGTCCTGTCGGGTTTCGCCACCTCTGACTTGAGCGTCGATTTTTGTGATGCTCGTCAGGGGGGCGGAGCC
TATGGAAAAACGCCAGCAACGCGGCCTTTTTACGGTTCCTGGCCTTTTGCTGGCCTTTTGCTCACATGTT
CTTTCCTGCGTTATCCCCTGATTCTGTGGATAACCGTATTACCGCCTTTGAGTGAGCTGATACCGCTCGC
CGCAGCCGAACGACCGAGCGCAGCGAGTCAGTGAGCGAGGAAGCGGAAGAGCGCCTGATGCGGTATTTTC
TCCTTACGCATCTGTGCGGTATTTCACACCGCAATGGTGCACTCTCAGTACAATCTGCTCTGATGCCGCA
TAGTTAAGCCAGTATACACTCCGCTATCGCTACGTGACTGGGTCATGGCTGCGCCCCGACACCCGCCAAC
ACCCGCTGACGCGCCCTGACGGGCTTGTCTGCTCCCGGCATCCGCTTACAGACAAGCTGTGACCGTCTCC
GGGAGCTGCATGTGTCAGAGGTTTTCACCGTCATCACCGAAACGCGCGAGGCAGCTGCGGTAAAGCTCAT
CAGCGTGGTCGTGAAGCGATTCACAGATGTCTGCCTGTTCATCCGCGTCCAGCTCGTTGAGTTTCTCCAG
AAGCGTTAATGTCTGGCTTCTGATAAAGCGGGCCATGTTAAGGGCGGTTTTTTCCTGTTTGGTCACTGAT
GCCTCCGTGTAAGGGGGATTTCTGTTCATGGGGGTAATGATACCGATGAAACGAGAGAGGATGCTCACGA
TACGGGTTACTGATGATGAACATGCCCGGTTACTGGAACGTTGTGAGGGTAAACAACTGGCGGTATGGAT
GCGGCGGGACCAGAGAAAAATCACTCAGGGTCAATGCCAGCGCTTCGTTAATACAGATGTAGGTGTTCCA
CAGGGTAGCCAGCAGCATCCTGCGATGCAGATCCGGAACATAATGGTGCAGGGCGCTGACTTCCGCGTTT
CCAGACTTTACGAAACACGGAAACCGAAGACCATTCATGTTGTTGCTCAGGTCGCAGACGTTTTGCAGCA
GCAGTCGCTTCACGTTCGCTCGCGTATCGGTGATTCATTCTGCTAACCAGTAAGGCAACCCCGCCAGCCT
AGCCGGGTCCTCAACGACAGGAGCACGATCATGCGCACCCGTGGCCAGGACCCAACGCTGCCCGAGATGC
GCCGCGTGCGGCTGCTGGAGATGGCGGACGCGATGGATATGTTCTGCCAAGGGTTGGTTTGCGCATTCAC
AGTTCTCCGCAAGAATTGATTGGCTCCAATTCTTGGAGTGGTGAATCCGTTAGCGAGGTGCCGCCGGCTT
CCATTCAGGTCGAGGTGGCCCGGCTCCATGCACCGCGACGCAACGCGGGGAGGCAGACAAGGTATAGGGC
GGCGCCTACAATCCATGCCAACCCGTTCCATGTGCTCGCCGAGGCGGCATAAATCGCCGTGACGATCAGC
GGTCCAATGATCGAAGTTAGGCTGGTAAGAGCCGCGAGCGATCCTTGAAGCTGTCCCTGATGGTCGTCAT
CTACCTGCCTGGACAGCATGGCCTGCAACGCGGGCATCCCGATGCCGCCGGAAGCGAGAAGAATCATAAT
GGGGAAGGCCATCCAGCCTCGCGTCGCGAACGCCAGCAAGACGTAGCCCAGCGCGTCGGCCGCCATGCCG
GCGATAATGGCCTGCTTCTCGCCGAAACGTTTGGTGGCGGGACCAGTGACGAAGGCTTGAGCGAGGGCGT
GCAAGATTCCGAATACCGCAAGCGACAGGCCGATCATCGTCGCGCTCCAGCGAAAGCGGTCCTCGCCGAA
AATGACCCAGAGCGCTGCCGGCACCTGTCCTACGAGTTGCATGATAAAGAAGACAGTCATAAGTGCGGCG
ACGATAGTCATGCCCCGCGCCCACCGGAAGGTGCTGACTGGGTTGAAGGCTCTCAAGGGCATCGGTCGAG
ATCCCGGTGCCTAATGAGTGAGCTAACTTACATTAATTGCGTTGCGCTCACTGCCCGCTTTCCAGTCGGG
AAACTGTCGTGCCAGCTGCATTAATGAATCGGCCAACGCGCGGGGAGAGGCGGTTTGCGTATTGGGCGCC
AGGGTGGTTTTTCTTTTCACCAGTGAGACGGGCAACAGCTGATTGCCCTTCACCGCCTGGCCCTGAGAGA
GTTGCAGCAAGCGGTCCACGCTGGTTTGCCCCAGCAGGCGAAAATCCTGTTTGATGGTGGTTAACGGCGG
GATATAACATGAGCTGTCTTCGGTATCGTCGTATCCCACTACCGAGATATCCGCACCAACGCGCAGCCCG
GACTCGGTAATGGCGCGCATTGCGCCCAGCGCCATCTGATCGTTGGCAACCAGCATCGCAGTGGGAACGA
TGCCCTCATTCAGCATTTGCATGGTTTGTTGAAAACCGGACATGGCACTCCAGTCGCCTTCCCGTTCCGC
TATCGGCTGAATTTGATTGCGAGTGAGATATTTATGCCAGCCAGCCAGACGCAGACGCGCCGAGACAGAA
CTTAATGGGCCCGCTAACAGCGCGATTTGCTGGTGACCCAATGCGACCAGATGCTCCACGCCCAGTCGCG
TACCGTCTTCATGGGAGAAAATAATACTGTTGATGGGTGTCTGGTCAGAGACATCAAGAAATAACGCCGG
AACATTAGTGCAGGCAGCTTCCACAGCAATGGCATCCTGGTCATCCAGCGGATAGTTAATGATCAGCCCA
CTGACGCGTTGCGCGAGAAGATTGTGCACCGCCGCTTTACAGGCTTCGACGCCGCTTCGTTCTACCATCG
ACACCACCACGCTGGCACCCAGTTGATCGGCGCGAGATTTAATCGCCGCGACAATTTGCGACGGCGCGTG
CAGGGCCAGACTGGAGGTGGCAACGCCAATCAGCAACGACTGTTTGCCCGCCAGTTGTTGTGCCACGCGG
TTGGGAATGTAATTCAGCTCCGCCATCGCCGCTTCCACTTTTTCCCGCGTTTTCGCAGAAACGTGGCTGG
CCTGGTTCACCACGCGGGAAACGGTCTGATAAGAGACACCGGCATACTCTGCGACATCGTATAACGTTAC
TGGTTTCACATTCACCACCCTGAATTGACTCTCTTCCGGGCGCTATCATGCCATACCGCGAAAGGTTTTG
CGCCATTCGATGGTGTCCGGGATCTCGACGCTCTCCCTTATGCGACTCCTGCATTAGGAAGCAGCCCAGT
AGTAGGTTGAGGCCGTTGAGCACCGCCGCCGCAAGGAATGGTGCATGCAAGGAGATGGCGCCCAACAGTC
CCCCGGCCACGGGGCCTGCCACCATACCCACGCCGAAACAAGCGCTCATGAGCCCGAAGTGGCGAGCCCG
ATCTTCCCCATCGGTGATGTCGGCGATATAGGCGCCAGCAACCGCACCTGTGGCGCCGGTGATGCCGGCC
ACGATGCGTCCGGCGTAGAGGATCGAGATCTCGATCCCGCGAAATTAATACGACTCACTATAGGGGAATT
GTGAGCGGATAACAATTCCCCTCTAGAAATAATTTTGTTTAACTTTAAGAAGGAGATATACCATGGGCAG
CAGCCATCATCATCATCATCACAGCAGCGGCATGGGAGTGCAGGTGGAAACCATCTCCCCAGGAGACGGG
CGCACCTTCCCCAAGCGCGGCCAGACCTGCGTGGTGCACTACACCGGGATGCTTGAAGATGGAAAGAAAT
TTGATTCCTCCCGGGACAGAAACAAGCCCTTTAAGTTTATGCTAGGCAAGCAGGAGGTGATCCGAGGCTG
GGAAGAAGGGGTTGCCCAGATGAGTGTGGGTCAGAGAGCCAAACTGACTATATCTCCAGATTATGCCTAT
GGTGCCACTGGGCACCCAGGCATCATCCCACCACATGCCACTCTCGTCTTCGATGTGGAGCTTCTAAAAC
TGGAAGGGTCGACCGGTATCCCTCCAGATCAACAAAGATTGATCTTTGCCGGTCGACAGCTAGAAGACGG
TAGAACGCTGTCTGATTACAACATTCAGAAGGAGTCCACCTTACATCTTGTGCTAAGGCTAAGAGGTGTT
ACTAGTAAAGGAGAAGAACTTTTCACTGGAGTTGTCCCAATTCTTGTTGAATTAGATGGTGATGTTAATG
GGCACAAATTTTCTGTCAGTGGAGAGGGTGAAGGTGATGCAACATACGGAAAACTTACCCTTAAATTTAT
TTGCACTACTGGAAAACTACCTGTTCCATGGCCAACACTGGTCACCACTTTCACTTATGGTGTTCAATGC
TTCTCGAGATACCCAGACCATATGAAACGGCATGACTTTTTCAAGAGTGCCATGCCCGAAGGTTATGTAC
AGGAAAGAACTATATTTTTCAAAGATGACGGGAACTACAAGACACGTGCTGAAGTCAAGTTTGAAGGTGA
TACCCTTGTTAATAGAATCGAGTTAAAAGGTATTGATTTTAAAGAAGATGGAAACATTCTTGGACACAAA
TTGGAATACAACTATAACTCACACAATGTATACATCATGGCAGACAAACAAAAGAATGGAATCAAAGCTA
ACTTCAAAATTAGACACAACATTGAAGATGGAAGCGTTCAACTAGCAGACCATTATCAACAAAATACTCC
AATTGGCGATGGCCCTGTCCTTTTACCAGACAACCATTACCTGTCCACACAATCTGCCCTTTCGAAAGAT
CCCAACGAAAAGAGAGACCACATGGTCCTTCTTGAGTTTGTAACAGCTGCTGGGATTACACATGGCATGG
ATGAACTATACAAATAAGGATCCGGCTGCTAACAAAGCCCGAAAGGAAGCTGAGTTGGCTGCTGCCACCG
CTGAGCAATAACTAGCATAACCCCTTGGGGCCTCTAAACGGGTCTTGAGGGGTTTTTTGCTGAAAGGAGG
AACTATATCCGGATATCCCGCAAGAGGCCCGGCAGTACCGGCATAACCAAGCCTATGCCTACAGCATCCA
GGGTGACGGTGCCGAGGATGACGATGAGCGCATTGTTAGATTTCATACACGGTGCCTGACTGCGTTAGCA
ATTTAACTGTGATAAACTACCGCATTAAAGCTTATCGATGATAAGCTGTCAAACATGAGAA
Features (pLannotate 1.2.2; 22 found; start..end, strand, type, name):
    104..208     +  promoter       AmpR promoter: bla
    209..1069    +  CDS            AmpR: β-lactamase; bla; confers resistance to ampicillin, carbenicillin, and related antibiotics
   1240..1828    +  rep_origin     ori: high-copy-number ColE1/pMB1/pBR322/pUC origin of replication
   2014..2153    -  misc_feature   bom: basis of mobility region from pBR322
   2255..2446    -  CDS            rop: Rop protein, which maintains plasmids at low copy number; rop
   2463..2843    +  CDS            YPB1_ECOLX: Protein predicted: Swiss-Prot protein existence level 4. From Escherichia coli.
   3085..3709    -  CDS            TcR (fragment): tetracycline efflux protein; tet; confers resistance to tetracycline
   3724..3745    -  protein_bind   CAP binding site: CAP binding activates transcription in the presence of cAMP. E. coli catabolite activator protein
   3758..4839    -  CDS            lacI: lac repressor; lacI; The lac repressor binds to the lac operator to inhibit transcription in E. coli. This inhibition can be relieved by adding lactose or isopropyl-β-D-thiogalactopyranoside (IPTG).
   4840..4917    -  promoter       lacI promoter: lacI
   4925..5204    -  CDS            TcR (fragment): tetracycline efflux protein; tet; confers resistance to tetracycline
   5226..5244    +  promoter       T7 promoter: promoter for bacteriophage T7 RNA polymerase
   5245..5269    +  protein_bind   lac operator: The lac repressor binds to the lac operator to inhibit transcription in E. coli. This inhibition can be relieved by adding lactose or isopropyl-β-D-thiogalactopyranoside (IPTG). lac repressor encoded by lacI
   5284..5306    +  RBS            RBS: efficient ribosome binding site from bacteriophage T7 gene 10 (Olins and Rangwala, 1989)
   5325..5341    +  CDS            capTEV™ (fragment): composite tag for in vivo biotinylation, TEV protease cleavage, and 6xHis tagging
   5352..5675    +  CDS            FKBP1A: FKB1A_HUMAN - Also known as FKBP1, FKBP12. Experimental evidence at protein level: Swiss-Prot protein existence level 1. Keeps in an inactive conformation TGFBR1, the TGF-beta type I serine/threonine kinase receptor, preventing TGF-beta receptor activation in absence of ligand. Recruits SMAD7 to ACVR1B which prevents the association of SMAD2 and SMAD3 with the activin receptor complex, thereby blocking the activin signal. May modulate the RYR1 calcium channel activity. PPIases accelerate the folding of proteins. It catalyzes the cis-trans isomerization of proline imidic peptide bonds in oligop
   5685..5808    +  CDS            ubiquitin (fragment): Saccharomyces cerevisiae ubiquitin
   5814..6524    +  CDS            GFP (S65T): GFP (S65T) is a basic (constitutively fluorescent) green fluorescent protein published in 1995, derived from Aequorea victoria.
   6535..6584    +  CDS            SET1 (fragment): solubility-enhancement tag derived from T7 phage gene 10B
   6592..6639    +  terminator     T7 terminator: transcription terminator for bacteriophage T7 RNA polymerase
   6662..6766    -  CDS            TcR (fragment): tetracycline efflux protein; tet; confers resistance to tetracycline
   6814..6842    -  promoter       tet promoter: E. coli promoter for tetracycline efflux protein gene
