[The description below was written by a language model from this plasmid's Addgene catalogue record and pLannotate feature annotations shown in this document.]
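Description:
pET15b-His6-CUbo(K48R)-GFP is a bacterial expression plasmid of about 6.9 kb, built on the pET15b backbone and intended for producing a recombinant fusion protein in E. coli. It replicates from a ColE1/pMB1-type origin and carries the pBR322-derived bom region and rop gene. The catalogue lists it as high copy, although rop normally moderates copy number. Selection is by ampicillin through the bla β-lactamase gene. Several short tetracycline-resistance fragments and the tet promoter are annotated, but these are non-functional remnants of the pBR322 ancestry interrupted by the expression cassette.

The payload is driven by a T7 promoter followed by a lac operator and the T7 gene 10 ribosome binding site, with a plasmid-borne lacI gene supplying repressor. Expression therefore depends on a host providing T7 RNA polymerase and is inducible with IPTG. The open reading frame begins with a 6xHis tag for metal-affinity purification (annotated as a fragment of a composite tag). This is followed by human FKBP12 (FKBP1A), a fragment of S. cerevisiae ubiquitin, and GFP(S65T), and the cassette ends at the T7 terminator. A short hit to a T7 gene 10B-derived solubility tag after GFP is probably vector sequence rather than a designed element. The FKBP–ubiquitin fragment unit appears to correspond to the "CUbo" module named in the record. The K48R substitution, introduced by site-directed mutagenesis, replaces lysine 48, a major ubiquitin chain linkage site.

The plasmid comes from work on an inducible, linkage-specific polyubiquitylation tool. The record gives its purpose only as bacterial expression of His6-CUbo(K48R)-GFP. Use as a purified substrate or lysine-mutant control in ubiquitylation assays would be plausible, but the record does not state this.
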