Addgene plasmid #212721: pET15b-His6-CUbo(K48R)-GFP
Purpose: Bacterial expression of His6-CUbo(K48R)-GFP
Depositing lab: Helle Ulrich. Depositing organization: Institut fuer Molekulare Biologie (IMB Mainz). Publication: Ubiquiton-An inducible, linkage-specific polyubiquitylation tool. Renz C, Asimaki E, Meister C, Albanese V, Petriukov K, Krapoth NC, Wegmann S, Wollscheid HP, Wong RP, Fulzele A, Chen JX, Leon S, Ulrich HD. Mol Cell. 2024 Jan 18;84(2):386-400.e11. doi: 10.1016/j.molcel.2023.11.016. Epub 2023 Dec 15. PubMed 38103558.
Backbone
  Vector backbone: pET15b
  Vector type: Bacterial Expression
Growth in bacteria
  Bacterial resistance: Ampicillin, 100 μg/mL
  Growth temperature: 37°C
  Growth strain: Top10
  Copy number: High Copy
Gene/Insert
  Gene/Insert name: GFP
  Species: H. sapiens (human), S. cerevisiae (budding yeast)
  Tag / fusion protein: 6xHis-CUbo(K48R) (N terminal on insert)
  Cloning method: Unknown
Terms and licenses: Academic/Nonprofit Terms; Industry Terms: Not Available to Industry
Depositor comments: pHU5335; cloning method: site-directed mutagenesis
How to cite: pET15b-His6-CUbo(K48R)-GFP was a gift from Helle Ulrich (Addgene plasmid # 212721 ; http://n2t.net/addgene:212721 ; RRID:Addgene_212721)
